>Addgene plasmid #73916 | pCFD7 | depositor full sequence | sequence record 140164 | pCFD7 sequence 6379 bps
GAATTCTTTTTTGCTCACCTGTGATTGCTCCTACTCAAATACAAAAACATCAAATTTTCTGTCAATAAAG
CATATTTATTTATATTTATTTTACAGGAAAGAATTCCTTTTAAAGTGTATTTTAACCTATAATGAAAAAC
GATTAAAAAAAATACATAAAATAATTCGAAAATTTTTGAATAGCCCAGGTTGATAAAAATTCATTTCATA
CGTTTTATAACTTATGCCCCTAAGTATTTTTTGACCATAGTGTTTCAATTCTACATTAATTTTACAGAGT
AGAATGAAACGCCACCTACTCAGCCAAGAGGCGAAAAGGTTAGCTCGCCAAGCAGAGAGGGCGCCAGTGC
TCACTACTTTTTATAATTCTCAACTTCTTTTTCCAGACTCAGTTCGTATATATAGACCTATTTTCAATTT
AACGTCGGGGCTTTGAGTGTGTGTAGACATCAAGCATCGGTGGTTCAGTGGTAGAATGCTCGCCTGCCAC
GCGGGCGGCCCGGGTTCGATTCCCGGCCGATGCATAATTTCTACTCTTGTAGATGGGTCTTCGTTATCAG
AAGACCTAACAAAGCACCAGTGGTCTAGTGGTAGAATAGTACCCTGCCACGGTACAGACCCGGGTTCGAT
TCCCGGCTGGTGCATTTTTTTGCCTACCTGGAGCCTGAGAGTTGTTCAATAAAATAAAAATGTTTCGTTT
TTTTGCTTTCGCCAGTATTTATTATTTTTCATCAATATGTATTCAATTTGGTATGTATTTAGTAATTGTA
ATATATAGACAATGGTTTTCCGTTGACGTACATACATCTGACGTGTGTTTATTTAGACATAATAGTTATG
TTTTCACATCTTTTTAATGTTCGCTTAATGCGTATGCATTCTAGACAATTGTGCTCGGCAACAGTATATT
TGTGGTGTGCCAACCAACAACCTGCAGGAGCTCCAGCTTTTGTTCCCTTTAGTGAGGGTTAATTGCGCGC
TTGGCGTAATCATGGTCATAGCTGTTTCCTGTGTGAAATTGTTATCCGCTCACAATTCCACACAACATAC
GAGCCGGAAGCATAAAGTGTAAAGCCTGGGGTGCCTAATGAGTGAGCTAACTCACATTAATTGCGTTGCG
CTCACTGCCCGCTTTCCAGTCGGGAAACCTGTCGTGCCAGCTGCATTAATGAATCGGCCAACGCGCGGGG
AGAGGCGGTTTGCGTATTGGGCGCTCTTCCGCTTCCTCGCTCACTGACTCGCTGCGCTCGGTCGTTCGGC
TGCGGCGAGCGGTATCAGCTCACTCAAAGGCGGTAATACGGTTATCCACAGAATCAGGGGATAACGCAGG
AAAGAACATGTGAGCAAAAGGCCAGCAAAAGGCCAGGAACCGTAAAAAGGCCGCGTTGCTGGCGTTTTTC
CATAGGCTCCGCCCCCCTGACGAGCATCACAAAAATCGACGCTCAAGTCAGAGGTGGCGAAACCCGACAG
GACTATAAAGATACCAGGCGTTTCCCCCTGGAAGCTCCCTCGTGCGCTCTCCTGTTCCGACCCTGCCGCT
TACCGGATACCTGTCCGCCTTTCTCCCTTCGGGAAGCGTGGCGCTTTCTCATAGCTCACGCTGTAGGTAT
CTCAGTTCGGTGTAGGTCGTTCGCTCCAAGCTGGGCTGTGTGCACGAACCCCCCGTTCAGCCCGACCGCT
GCGCCTTATCCGGTAACTATCGTCTTGAGTCCAACCCGGTAAGACACGACTTATCGCCACTGGCAGCAGC
CACTGGTAACAGGATTAGCAGAGCGAGGTATGTAGGCGGTGCTACAGAGTTCTTGAAGTGGTGGCCTAAC
TACGGCTACACTAGAAGGACAGTATTTGGTATCTGCGCTCTGCTGAAGCCAGTTACCTTCGGAAAAAGAG
TTGGTAGCTCTTGATCCGGCAAACAAACCACCGCTGGTAGCGGTGGTTTTTTTGTTTGCAAGCAGCAGAT
TACGCGCAGAAAAAAAGGATCTCAAGAAGATCCTTTGATCTTTTCTACGGGGTCTGACGCTCAGTGGAAC
GAAAACTCACGTTAAGGGATTTTGGTCATGAGATTATCAAAAAGGATCTTCACCTAGATCCTTTTAAATT
AAAAATGAAGTTTTAAATCAATCTAAAGTATATATGAGTAAACTTGGTCTGACAGTTACCAATGCTTAAT
CAGTGAGGCACCTATCTCAGCGATCTGTCTATTTCGTTCATCCATAGTTGCCTGACTCCCCGTCGTGTAG
ATAACTACGATACGGGAGGGCTTACCATCTGGCCCCAGTGCTGCAATGATACCGCGAGACCCACGCTCAC
CGGCTCCAGATTTATCAGCAATAAACCAGCCAGCCGGAAGGGCCGAGCGCAGAAGTGGTCCTGCAACTTT
ATCCGCCTCCATCCAGTCTATTAATTGTTGCCGGGAAGCTAGAGTAAGTAGTTCGCCAGTTAATAGTTTG
CGCAACGTTGTTGCCATTGCTACAGGCATCGTGGTGTCACGCTCGTCGTTTGGTATGGCTTCATTCAGCT
CCGGTTCCCAACGATCAAGGCGAGTTACATGATCCCCCATGTTGTGCAAAAAAGCGGTTAGCTCCTTCGG
TCCTCCGATCGTTGTCAGAAGTAAGTTGGCCGCAGTGTTATCACTCATGGTTATGGCAGCACTGCATAAT
TCTCTTACTGTCATGCCATCCGTAAGATGCTTTTCTGTGACTGGTGAGTACTCAACCAAGTCATTCTGAG
AATAGTGTATGCGGCGACCGAGTTGCTCTTGCCCGGCGTCAATACGGGATAATACCGCGCCACATAGCAG
AACTTTAAAAGTGCTCATCATTGGAAAACGTTCTTCGGGGCGAAAACTCTCAAGGATCTTACCGCTGTTG
AGATCCAGTTCGATGTAACCCACTCGTGCACCCAACTGATCTTCAGCATCTTTTACTTTCACCAGCGTTT
CTGGGTGAGCAAAAACAGGAAGGCAAAATGCCGCAAAAAAGGGAATAAGGGCGACACGGAAATGTTGAAT
ACTCATACTCTTCCTTTTTCAATATTATTGAAGCATTTATCAGGGTTATTGTCTCATGAGCGGATACATA
TTTGAATGTATTTAGAAAAATAAACAAATAGGGGTTCCGCGCACATTTCCCCGAAAAGTGCCACCTAAAT
TGTAAGCGTTAATATTTTGTTAAAATTCGCGTTAAATTTTTGTTAAATCAGCTCATTTTTTAACCAATAG
GCCGAAATCGGCAAAATCCCTTATAAATCAAAAGAATAGACCGAGATAGGGT
[37 nt withheld, positions 3273-3309]
AAAGAACGTGGACTCCAACGTCAAAGG
[49 nt withheld, positions 3337-3385]
T
[91 nt withheld, positions 3387-3477]
G
[124 nt withheld, positions 3479-3602]
CCCATTCGCCATTCAGGCTGCGCAACTGTTGGGAAGGGCGATCGGTGCGGGCCTCTTCGCTATTACGCCA
GCTGGCGAAAGGGGGATGTGCTGCAAGGCGATTAAGTTGGGTAACGCCAGGGTTTTCCCAGTCACGACGT
TGTAAAACGACGGCCAGTGAATTGTAATACGACTCACTATAGGGCGAATTGGGTACAAGCTTGGATTTAT
TTTGTTATGTTATATGTATTATATGTCAGACATAAAGAAAAGGAACACATCAAATGTGATAACAAAGACT
AAACAAGTAATTTTATTACACCAAAACGACAAAACAGTAGGCAGAACAAACAACGCATAGCCAAACATTG
ACGAATTGGATACCCTGCCGATTGTCAGACACTTTTGTTGATCAGTTTCTTGCGAATGGTCTCGTCCAGC
GGTGGAATCGCCTCGCGGGGAATCAGAAAAGTGGACAGATTGAACAGATCCAGAAACACCTTGTACCGAT
CACTGAAACCAAAAAAAAACAAAGGGAGAACAGTTTGAGTTCATTGATCCCCGATATAATCACATCTGCG
ATGATCACCTGAGAGTGGAGCGCAGATATTGATATCCAGACGAGCCACCAGTGCCCAACTGTTGGGATCC
AATCATGCGTTGCACCATGATCACGTGATTGTCTGCGGCGGGAATAGAAAGTATTTGGTTAGGAAAACCA
GTCTTAAACATAAGATATATTTATAAAAGAGTATCAAAGAATGCAATACTTACATCTCCACTTGGTTATT
AACGAGTCGATGTCCATGAGCAGGGTGAGCAACTGGTGTGGTTGGCTGAACCTGGGTTCATCCCTATAGA
AGGTGATCATGATGGCTCCCTGAAGGGCACGATGGCTAAACCGGCGATCCCCACGACGCACCAGTGCATC
GTGCACTGCCGGATCAAAGATGGAGCGATACACCTCGCGTCGCTTCTCAATGTCCATGAGGCGGTAGTTT
TTCGCCTTCTCCACGGGCTCCTCCATGGCGCTCTGTACCTGCGCCTCCAGGAATCGATCGACGCTCTCCT
GAAACTTGGCCCAGAAGTTGAAGCCACTCTCCTCCAGTCCGGGCGTCCTCTCCAGCCATCGCTGCACTAG
CTCCAGTAGCGAGGGATCTTTCTCCGAGTTGCGAATCGAGTTCCGCGCCTCCTCGTCGCTAAAGACATCC
GAGTACTTCTGGTTGTATCTCACCCGCTGCTCTGTCAGAACTCCCAGCTTGTTCTCGATCAAACGGAACT
GCAGCGACTGAAAACCAGATGCGGGTGCCAGGTACTTGCGGAAGTCCATGAAGTCTAGCGGGGTCATGGT
CTCCAGAATGGGCACTTGGTCCACCAGGAGCTGTACAAAGGAAGTTATAAACGGATTTTGGTAAGAGATT
CAGAAAGCACTCACTTTTAGAATCAGAACCACTCGGTTCAGTCGCTTGACAATCTCCAGCGTCTTGGTTT
CATCGATGACCTCTGCATCCAACATGTCTCGTATGGAGTCGAACTCAAAGATGATCTGCTTGAACCAAAG
CTCGTAGGCTGTGGCGAAGGTACTTAAATGCCATTGAGTGTTGTCATCAAAGTTGTAAACCTACTCACCC
TGGTGCGTGATGATGAACAGATGCTCATCGTGCACGGGTCGCTTGTCCTCCTCGGACAGCATACACTGGG
CATCCAGCAGTTTGTCCAGCATCAGATACTCTCCATAGATTTTGCCCACTTCCGTGGTTAATGGCACCGC
CGAATCATCGTGATCGTTTCTGTATGGGTTTGAATTGAATCGCAGAACTGAAGATCGATTGGCATTCCTG
GACAGCACGTGCTGGTGCTCACCCGTTTCCTGCATAGGGACAGCTCATGGTGCACAGCTCAGATCAGATC
GTGACTCCTCGAGCGGCGGATGCTGGCGAACTGATCTCCGCCAGCGGACCGGAGATGAGACCCCAGCGAA
CCGATAACAGAGCGAGAGAGCTCCAGTTCCGACTGATTGCACAGTCGGTGATCTGGGCGATGGGCACTGC
CAGATAGGCTGGGAATTATCAATCACTTGAGGTGAAAGTGCGGCGCACACAAATCCAAGCTTGATATCAT
CGATCTCGAGGCTGCATCCAACGCGTTGGGAGCTCTCCGGATCAATTCGGCTTCAGGTACCGTCGACGAT
GTAGGTCACGGTCTCGAAGCCGCGGTGCGGGTGCCAGGGCGTGCCCTTGGGCTCCCCGGGCGCGTACTCC
ACCTCACCCATCTGGTCCATCATGATGAACGGGTCGAGGTGGCGGTAGTTGATCCCGGCGAACGCGCGGC
GCACCGGGAAGCCCTCGCCCTCGAAACCGCTGGGCGCGGTGGTCACGGTGAGCACGGGACGTGCGACGGC
GTCGGCTGGTGCGGATACGCGGGGCAGCGTCAGCGGGTTCTCGACGGTCACGGCGGGCATGTCGACAAGC
CGAATTGATCCACTAGAAGGCCTAATTCGGTACACTAGTTGGCCACGTAATAAGTGTGCGTTGAATTTAT
TCGCAAAAACATTGCATATTTTCGGCAAAGTAAAATTTTGTTGCATACCTTATCAAAAAATAAGTGCTGC
ATACTTTTTAGAGAAACCAAATAATTTTTTATTGCATACCCGTTTTTAATAAAATACATTGCATACCCTC
TTTTAATAAAGAATATTGCATACGTTGACGAAACAAATTTTCGTTGCATACCCAATAAAAGATTATTATA
TTGCATACCTTTTCTTGCCATACCATTTAGCCGATCAATTGAGATCT
Features (pLannotate 1.2.2; 18 found; start..end, strand, type, name):
      7..427     +  promoter       dU6-3 promoter: RNA polymerase III promoter for Drosophila U6-3 snRNA (Port et al., 2014)
    453..523     +  ncRNA          tRNA: Accession: RF00005 - tRNA
    573..643     +  ncRNA          tRNA: Accession: RF00005 - tRNA
    886..931     +  protein_bind   gypsy insulator (fragment): chromatin insulator from Drosophila Su(Hw), CP190, and Mod(mdg4)67.2
    956..974     -  promoter       T3 promoter: promoter for bacteriophage T3 RNA polymerase
   1019..1035    -  protein_bind   lac operator: The lac repressor binds to the lac operator to inhibit transcription in E. coli. This inhibition can be relieved by adding lactose or isopropyl-β-D-thiogalactopyranoside (IPTG). lac repressor encoded by lacI
   1043..1073    -  promoter       lac promoter: promoter for the E. coli lac operon
   1088..1109    -  protein_bind   CAP binding site: CAP binding activates transcription in the presence of cAMP. E. coli catabolite activator protein
   1122..1214    -  CDS            lacI (fragment): lac repressor; lacI; The lac repressor binds to the lac operator to inhibit transcription in E. coli. This inhibition can be relieved by adding lactose or isopropyl-β-D-thiogalactopyranoside (IPTG).
   1397..1985    -  rep_origin     ori: high-copy-number ColE1/pMB1/pBR322/pUC origin of replication
   2156..3016    -  CDS            AmpR: β-lactamase; bla; confers resistance to ampicillin, carbenicillin, and related antibiotics
   3017..3121    -  promoter       AmpR promoter: bla
   3174..3602    -  rep_origin     f1 ori (sequence partly withheld): f1 bacteriophage origin of replication; arrow indicates direction of (+) strand synthesis
   3607..3764    -  CDS            lacZα (fragment): LacZα fragment of β-galactosidase; lacZ fragment
   3767..3785    +  promoter       T7 promoter: promoter for bacteriophage T7 RNA polymerase
   3977..5470    -  CDS            vermilion (fragment): tryptophan oxygenase selectable marker, required to synthesize the brown eye pigment in Drosophila
   5785..5854    +  protein_bind   attB: attB site for the φC31 integrase (Groth et al., 2000) phage φC31 integrase
   6096..6341    +  protein_bind   gypsy insulator (fragment): chromatin insulator from Drosophila Su(Hw), CP190, and Mod(mdg4)67.2
