[The description below was written by a language model from this plasmid's Addgene catalogue record and pLannotate feature annotations shown in this document.]
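Description:
pCFD7 is a Drosophila guide RNA expression vector for the Cpf1 (Cas12a) nuclease from Acidaminococcus sp. (AsCpf1), built on the pValium22 transgenesis backbone and classified as an insect expression/CRISPR plasmid. It is propagated in E. coli through a high-copy ColE1/pUC-type origin with ampicillin selection (AmpR under its own promoter). It also carries an f1 phage origin and leftover cloning-vector elements, including lac promoter/operator sequences, lacZα and lacI fragments, and T3 and T7 promoters, which play no evident role in its function in flies. The catalogue lists the vector at 6,248 bp, whereas the depositor's full sequence is 6,379 nt.

The payload is a tRNA:gRNA:tRNA cassette driven by the Drosophila U6:3 RNA polymerase III promoter. Two annotated tRNA elements flank the position of the AsCpf1 guide RNA. The record gives the guide sequence as "empty", so this is a recipient vector into which a user inserts a targeting spacer. In this design the primary Pol III transcript is cut by the cell's own tRNA-processing machinery, which excises the tRNAs and releases a guide RNA with defined ends. The insert species are recorded as human and fly, though the record does not say which parts derive from which.

For making transgenic flies, the plasmid carries a φC31 attB site for integrase-mediated insertion into a genomic attP landing site. It also carries a vermilion marker, annotated as a fragment, which restores brown eye pigment synthesis so that transformants can be identified by eye colour. Gypsy insulator fragments are present as well, a feature generally used to buffer transgenes from surrounding chromatin. The construct is typically used to generate fly lines or plasmids supplying AsCpf1 guide RNAs for genome editing in Drosophila.
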