Addgene plasmid #73916: pCFD7
Purpose: gRNA vector for AsCpf1
Depositing lab: Simon Bullock. Depositing organization: MRC Laboratory of Molecular Biology. Publication: Augmenting CRISPR applications in Drosophila with tRNA-flanked sgRNAs. Port F, Bullock SL. Nat Methods. 2016 Oct;13(10):852-4. doi: 10.1038/nmeth.3972. Epub 2016 Sep 5. PubMed 27595403.
Backbone
  Vector backbone: pValium22
  Backbone manufacturer: Norbert Perrimon, Jian-Quan Ni, Harvard
  Total vector size (bp): 6248
  Vector type: Insect Expression, CRISPR
Growth in bacteria
  Bacterial resistance: Ampicillin, 100 μg/mL
  Growth temperature: 37°C
  Growth strain: DH5alpha
  Copy number: Unknown
Gene/Insert
  Gene/Insert name: tRNA:hAsCpf1-gRNA:tRNA
  gRNA/shRNA sequence: empty
  Species: H. sapiens (human), D. melanogaster (fly)
  Promoter: dU6:3
  Cloning method: Gibson Cloning
  Sequencing primers: 5′ ACGTTTTATAACTTATGCCCCTAAG; 3′ GCCGAGCACAATTGTCTAGAATGC
Terms and licenses: Academic/Nonprofit Terms; Industry Terms: Not Available to Industry
Depositor comments: Please acknowledge Fillip Port and Simon Bullock when publishing work derived from use of this plasmid. Visit crisprflydesign.org for more information.
How to cite: pCFD7 was a gift from Simon Bullock (Addgene plasmid # 73916 ; http://n2t.net/addgene:73916 ; RRID:Addgene_73916)
