>Addgene plasmid #73916 | pCFD7 | addgene partial sequence | sequence record 139650 | pBR322ori-F 5'-GGGAAACGCCTGGTATCTTT-3'
GCCACCTCTGACTTGAGCGTCGATTTTTGTGATGCTCGTCAGGGGGGCGGAGCCTATGGAAAAACGCCAG
CAACGCGGCCTTTTTACGGTTCCTGGCCTTTTGCTGGCCTTTTGCTCACATGTTCTTTCCTGCGTTATCC
CCTGATTCTGTGGATAACCGTATTACCGCCTTTGAGTGAGCTGATACCGCTCGCCGCAGCCGAACGACCG
AGCGCAGCGAGTCAGTGAGCGAGGAAGCGGAAGAGCGCCCAATACGCAAACCGCCTCTCCCCGCGCGTTG
GCCGATTCATTAATGCAGCTGGCACGACAGGTTTCCCGACTGGAAAGCGGGCAGTGAGCGCAACGCAATT
AATGTGAGTTAGCTCACTCATTAGGCACCCCAGGCTTTACACTTTATGCTTCCGGCTCGTATGTTGTGTG
GAATTGTGAGCGGATAACAATTTCACACAGGAAACAGCTATGACCATGATTACGCCAAGCGCGCAATTAA
CCCTCNNTAAAGGGAACAAAAGCTGGAGCTCCTGCAGGTTGTTGGTTGGCACACCACAAATATACTGTTG
CCGAGCACAATTGTCTAGAATGCATACGCATTAAGCGAACATTAAAAAGATGTGAAAACATAACTATTAT
GTCTAAATAAACACACGTCAGATGTATGTACGTCAACGGAAAACCATTGTCTATATATTACAATTACTAA
ATACATACCAAATTGAATACATATTGATGAAAAATAATAAATACTGGCGAAAGCAAAAAAACGAAACATT
TTTATTTTATTGAACAACTCTCAGGCTCCAGGTAGGCAAAAAAATGCACCAGCCGGGAATCGAACCCGGG
TCTGTACCGTGGCAGGGTACTATTCTACCACTAGACCACTGGTGCTTTGTTAGGTCTTCTGATAACGAAG
ACCCATCTACAAGAGTAGAAATTATGCATCGGCCGGGAATCGAACCCGGGCCGCCCGCGTGGCAGGCGAG
CATTCTACCACTGAACCACCGATGCTTGATGTCTACACACACTCAAAGCCCCGACGTTAAATTGAAA
