>Addgene plasmid #73916 | pCFD7 | addgene partial sequence | sequence record 139651 | phiC31 5'-gtaggtcacggtctcgaagc-3'
GGCGTGCCCTTGGGCTCCCCGGGCGCGTACTCCACCTCACCCATCTGGTCCATCATGATGAACGGGTCGA
GGTGGCGGTAGTTGATCCCGGCGAACGCGCGGCGCACCGGGAAGCCCTCGCCCTCGAAACCGCTGGGCGC
GGTGGTCACGGTGAGCACGGGACGTGCGACGGCGTCGGCTGGTGCGGATACGCGGGGCAGCGTCAGCGGG
TTCTCGACGGTCACGGCGGGCATGTCGACAAGCCGAATTGATCCACTAGAAGGCCTAATTCGGTACACTA
GTTGGCCACGTAATAAGTGTGCGTTGAATTTATTCGCAAAAACATTGCATATTTTCGGCAAAGTAAAATT
TTGTTGCATACCTTATCAAAAAATAAGTGCTGCATACTTTTTAGAGAAACCAAATAATTTTTTATTGCAT
ACCCGTTTTTAATAAAATACATTGCATACCCTCTTTTAATAAAGAATATTGCATACGTTGACGAAACAAA
TTTTCGTTGCATACCCAATAAAAGATTATTATATTGCATACCTTTTCTTGCCATACCATTTAGCCGATCA
ATTGAGATCTGAATTCTTTTTTGCTCACCTGTGATTGCTCCTACTCAAATACAAAAACATCAAATTTTCT
GTCAATAAAGCATATTTATTTATATTTATTTTACAGGAAAGAATTCCTTTTAAAGTGTATTTTAACCTAT
AATGAAAAACGATTAAAAAAAATACATAAAATAATTCGAAAATTTTTGAATAGCCCAGGTTGATAAAAAT
TCATTTCATACGTTTTATAACTTATGCCCCTAAGTATTTTTTGACCATAGTGTTTCAATTCTACATTAAT
TTTACAGAGTAGAATGAAACGCCACCTACTCAGCCAAGAGGCGAAAAGGTTAGCTCGCCAAGCAGAGAGG
GCGCCAGTGCTCACTACTTTTTATAATTCTCAACTTCTTTTTCCAGACTCAGTTCGTATATATAGACCTA
TTTTCAATTTAACGTCGGGGCTTTGAGTGTGTGTAGACATCAAGCATCGGTGGTTCAGTGGTAGAATGCT
CGCCTGCCACGCGGGCGGCCCGGGTTCGATTCCCGGCCGA
